Addgene plasmid #23025: Myc tag S16-A PTB
Depositing lab: Douglas Black. Depositing organization: University of California, Los Angeles (UCLA). Publication: Protein kinase A phosphorylation modulates transport of the polypyrimidine tract-binding protein. Xie J, Lee JA, Kress TL, Mowry KL, Black DL. Proc Natl Acad Sci U S A. 2003 Jul 22. 100(15):8776-81. 10.1073/pnas.1432696100 PubMed 12851456.
Backbone
  Vector backbone: pCMV-Myc
  Backbone manufacturer: Clontech
  Backbone size w/o insert (bp): 3800
  Vector type: Mammalian Expression
Growth in bacteria
  Bacterial resistance: Ampicillin, 100 μg/mL
  Growth temperature: 37°C
  Growth strain: DH5alpha
  Copy number: Unknown
Gene/Insert
  Gene/Insert name: PTB1 (alt name: PTB)
  Species: H. sapiens (human)
  Mutation: Changed Serine 16 to Alanine
  Entrez Gene: PTBP1 (a.k.a. HNRNP-I, HNRNPI, HNRPI, PTB, PTB-1, PTB-T, PTB2, PTB3, PTB4, pPTB)
  Tag / fusion protein: Myc (N terminal on insert)
  Cloning method: Restriction Enzyme; 5′ cloning site EcoRI (not destroyed); 3′ cloning site KpnI (not destroyed)
  Sequencing primers: 5′ CMV-F
Terms and licenses: Academic/Nonprofit Terms; Industry Terms: Not Available to Industry
How to cite: Myc tag S16-A PTB was a gift from Douglas Black (Addgene plasmid # 23025 ; http://n2t.net/addgene:23025 ; RRID:Addgene_23025)
