[The description below was written by a language model from this plasmid's Addgene catalogue record.]
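Description:
Myc tag S16-A PTB is a mammalian expression plasmid built on the commercial pCMV-Myc backbone (about 3.8 kb without insert). It is propagated in E. coli under ampicillin selection. The record lists copy number as unknown and gives no feature table, so the origin of replication, polyadenylation signal and other backbone elements are not itemised. The backbone name and the CMV forward sequencing primer indicate that expression is driven by the cytomegalovirus immediate-early promoter, a strong constitutive promoter in most transfected mammalian cell lines. No mammalian selection marker is recorded, which suggests use mainly in transient transfection.

The insert is human PTBP1, the polypyrimidine tract-binding protein (PTB, also known as hnRNP I), an RNA-binding protein best known as a regulator of alternative splicing. It was cloned between EcoRI and KpnI sites, both of which were retained, and it carries an N-terminal Myc epitope tag, allowing the exogenous protein to be detected or immunoprecipitated with anti-Myc antibodies and distinguished from endogenous PTB. The coding sequence carries a serine 16 to alanine substitution, which removes a phosphorylatable hydroxyl at that position. Given the associated work on protein kinase A phosphorylation and PTB transport, the construct most plausibly serves as a non-phosphorylatable mutant for testing how modification at Ser16 affects the protein's subcellular localisation, typically by comparison with tagged wild-type PTB. The record does not specify which PTB isoform is encoded.
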