>Addgene plasmid #23025 | Myc tag S16-A PTB | addgene partial sequence | sequence record 28943 | 23025 with CMV-F
CATTAGCAGAGCTCGTTTAGTGAACCGTCAGATCGCCTGGAGACGCCATCCACGCTGNTTTTGACCTCCA
TAGAAGACACCGGGACCGATCCAGCCTCCGGACTCTAGAGGATCCGGTACTAGAGGAACTGAAAAACCAG
AAAGTTAACTGGTAAGTTTAGTCTTTTTGTCTTTTATTTCAGGTCCCGGATCCGGTGGTGGTGCAAATCA
AAGAACTGCTCCTCAGTGGATGTTGCCTTTACTTCTAGGCCTGTACGGAAGTGTTACTTCTGCTCTAAAA
GCTGCGGAATTGTACCCGCGGGCCCACCATGGCATCAATGCAGAAGCTGATCTCAGAGGAGGACCTGCTT
ATGGCCATGGAGGCCCGAATTCTGGACGGCATTGTCCCAGATATAGCCGTTGGTACAAAGCGGGGAGCTG
ACGAGCTTTTCTCTACTTGTGTCACTAACGGACCGTTTATCATGAGCAGCAACTCGGCTTCTGCAGCAAA
CGGAAATGACAGCAAGAAGTTCAAAGGTGACAGCCGAAGTGCAGGCGTCCCCTCTAGAGTGATCCACATC
CGGAAGCTCCCCATCGACGTCACGGAGGGGGAAGTCATCTCCCTGGGGCTGCCCTTTGGGAAGGTCACCA
ACCTCCTGATGCTGAAGGGGAAAAACCAGGCCTCCATCGAGA
